Addgene plasmid #194965: Cas12j-8-puro-crRNA
Purpose: (Empty Backbone) The plasmid expresses human codon-optimized Cas12j-8, crRNA expression elements and puromycin resistence gene.
Depositing lab: Yongming Wang. Depositing organization: Fudan University. Publication: A highly specific CRISPR-Cas12j nuclease enables allele-specific genome editing. Wang Y, Qi T, Liu J, Yang Y, Wang Z, Wang Y, Wang T, Li M, Li M, Lu D, Chang ACY, Yang L, Gao S, Wang Y, Lan F. Sci Adv. 2023 Feb 10;9(6):eabo6405. doi: 10.1126/sciadv.abo6405. Epub 2023 Feb 10. PubMed 36763662.
Backbone
  Vector backbone: AAV2 ITR vector
  Vector type: Mammalian Expression, AAV
Growth in bacteria
  Bacterial resistance: Ampicillin, 100 μg/mL
  Growth temperature: 37°C
  Growth strain: NEB Stable
  Copy number: High Copy
Gene/Insert
  Cloning method: Gibson Cloning
Terms and licenses: Academic/Nonprofit Terms; Industry Terms: Not Available to Industry
How to cite: Cas12j-8-puro-crRNA was a gift from Yongming Wang (Addgene plasmid # 194965 ; http://n2t.net/addgene:194965 ; RRID:Addgene_194965)
