[The description below was written by a language model from this plasmid's Addgene catalogue record and pLannotate feature annotations shown in this document.]
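Description:
Cas12j-8-puro-crRNA is a 7,069 nt mammalian expression plasmid built on an AAV2 ITR vector backbone and deposited as an empty backbone, meaning it carries the nuclease and guide-expression machinery but no target-specific spacer is recorded. It is propagated in bacteria as a high-copy plasmid through a ColE1/pUC-type origin with ampicillin selection (AmpR under its own promoter). An f1 origin is also present, along with small remnants of pBR322 bom and rop sequences. One complete AAV2 inverted terminal repeat is annotated downstream of the payload, whereas only short ITR fragments are detected at the upstream end. Use of a recombination-deficient growth strain is consistent with the instability of ITR repeats.

Between the ITRs, a CMV enhancer and promoter drive the protein-coding cassette. The annotation leaves a gap of roughly 2.2 kb after the promoter, which presumably corresponds to the human codon-optimized Cas12j-8 open reading frame described in the catalogue entry, although the feature table does not label it. This is followed by a bipartite nucleoplasmin nuclear localization signal, a puromycin N-acetyltransferase coding sequence, HA epitope tag repeats and a bGH polyadenylation signal. How the puromycin marker is linked to the nuclease (for example through a self-cleaving peptide) is not stated. Downstream, a human U6 RNA polymerase III promoter provides the crRNA expression element, into which a user would insert a spacer. The arrangement allows single-plasmid delivery of nuclease and guide, with puromycin enrichment of transfected cells. The associated work concerns highly specific, allele-specific genome editing with a Cas12j nuclease.
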