Features (pLannotate 1.2.2; 19 found; start..end, strand, type, name):
     12..39      +  repeat_region  AAV2 ITR (fragment): inverted terminal repeat of adeno-associated virus serotype 2 inverted
     68..95      +  repeat_region  AAV2 ITR (fragment): inverted terminal repeat of adeno-associated virus serotype 2 inverted
    154..533     +  enhancer       CMV enhancer: human cytomegalovirus immediate early enhancer
    534..737     +  promoter       CMV promoter: human cytomegalovirus (CMV) immediate early promoter
   2961..3008    +  CDS            nucleoplasmin NLS: bipartite nuclear localization signal from nucleoplasmin
   3087..3684    +  CDS            PuroR (fragment): puromycin N-acetyltransferase; pac from Streptomyces; confers resistance to puromycin
   3684..3700    +  CDS            3xHA (fragment): three tandem HA epitope tags
   3711..3727    +  CDS            3xHA (fragment): three tandem HA epitope tags
   3738..3766    +  CDS            3xHA (fragment): three tandem HA epitope tags
   3798..3909    +  polyA_signal   bGH poly(A) signal: bovine growth hormone polyadenylation signal
   4012..4252    +  promoter       U6 promoter: RNA polymerase III promoter for human U6 snRNA
   4332..4472    +  repeat_region  AAV2 ITR: inverted terminal repeat of adeno-associated virus serotype 2 inverted
   4477..4528    -  misc_feature   bom (fragment): basis of mobility region from pBR322
   4547..5002    +  rep_origin     f1 ori (sequence partly withheld): f1 bacteriophage origin of replication; arrow indicates direction of (+) strand synthesis
   5003..5052    -  misc_feature   bom (fragment): basis of mobility region from pBR322
   5154..5189    -  CDS            rop (fragment): Rop protein, which maintains plasmids at low copy number; rop
   5284..5388    +  promoter       AmpR promoter: bla
   5389..6249    +  CDS            AmpR: β-lactamase; bla; confers resistance to ampicillin, carbenicillin, and related antibiotics
   6420..7008    +  rep_origin     ori: high-copy-number ColE1/pMB1/pBR322/pUC origin of replication
>Addgene plasmid #194965 | Cas12j-8-puro-crRNA | addgene full sequence | sequence record 390948 | Addgene NGS Result
CCTGCAGGCAGCTGCGCGCTCGCTCGCTCACTGAGGCCGCCCGGGCGTCGGGCGACCTTTGGTCGCCCGG
CCTCAGTGAGCGAGCGAGCGCGCAGAGAGGGAGTGGCCAACTCCATCACTAGGGGTTCCTGCGGCCTCTA
GACTCGAGGCGTTGACATTGATTATTGACTAGTTATTAATAGTAATCAATTACGGGGTCATTAGTTCATA
GCCCATATATGGAGTTCCGCGTTACATAACTTACGGTAAATGGCCCGCCTGGCTGACCGCCCAACGACCC
CCGCCCATTGACGTCAATAATGACGTATGTTCCCATAGTAACGCCAATAGGGACTTTCCATTGACGTCAA
TGGGTGGAGTATTTACGGTAAACTGCCCACTTGGCAGTACATCAAGTGTATCATATGCCAAGTACGCCCC
CTATTGACGTCAATGACGGTAAATGGCCCGCCTGGCATTATGCCCAGTACATGACCTTATGGGACTTTCC
TACTTGGCAGTACATCTACGTATTAGTCATCGCTATTACCATGGTGATGCGGTTTTGGCAGTACATCAAT
GGGCGTGGATAGCGGTTTGACTCACGGGGATTTCCAAGTCTCCACCCCATTGACGTCAATGGGAGTTTGT
TTTGGCACCAAAATCAACGGGACTTTCCAAAATGTCGTAACAACTCCGCCCCATTGACGCAAATGGGCGG
TAGGCGTGTACGGTGGGAGGTCTATATAAGCAGAGCTCTCTGGCTAACTACCGGTGCCACCATGGCCCCA
AAGAAGAAGCGGAAGGTCGGTATCCACGGAGTCCCAGCAGCCATCAAGCCAACCGTCTCCCAGTTCCTGA
CACCTGGCTTTAAGCTGATCAGAAACCACAGCAGGACAGCCGGCCTGAAGCTGAAGAATGAGGGAGAAGA
AGCTTGTAAAAAATTCGTGCGGGAGAACGAGATCCCTAAAGACGAGTGCCCCAACTTCCAGGGCGGCCCT
GCCATCGCTAACATCATCGCCAAGAGCAGAGAATTTACCGAGTGGGAGATCTACCAGTCTAGCCTGGCTA
TTCAGGAGGTGATCTTCACCCTGCCTAAAGATAAGCTGCCTGAACCTATCCTGAAGGAAGAATGGAGAGC
CCAATGGCTGTCTGAGCACGGCCTGGACACCGTTCCTTACAAGGAGGCCGCCGGACTCAACCTGATCATC
AAGAACGCCGTGAATACCTACAAGGGCGTGCAGGTGAAGGTGGACAACAAGAACAAGAACAACCTGGCCA
AGATCAATAGAAAGAATGAGATCGCCAAGCTGAACGGAGAGCAGGAGATCAGCTTCGAGGAAATCAAGGC
CTTTGACGACAAGGGATACCTGCTGCAGAAGCCCAGCCCTAACAAGTCCATCTATTGCTACCAATCTGTG
TCCCCAAAGCCCTTCATCACCAGCAAATACCACAACGTGAACCTGCCAGAGGAGTACATCGGCTACTACA
GAAAGTCTAATGAACCCATCGTGTCTCCCTACCAGTTCGATAGACTGCGGATCCCCATCGGCGAGCCTGG
ATATGTGCCTAAGTGGCAGTACACCTTCCTGTCTAAGAAGGAAAACAAACGGAGAAAGCTTTCTAAAAGG
ATCAAGAATGTAAGCCCCATCCTGGGCATCATTTGTATCAAAAAGGACTGGTGCGTGTTCGACATGCGGG
GACTGCTGAGAACCAACCATTGGAAGAAGTACCACAAGCCTACAGATAGCATCAATGATCTGTTCGACTA
TTTTACAGGCGACCCCGTGATCGACACAAAGGCCAATGTGGTCAGATTCCGGTACAAGATGGAAAATGGC
ATCGTGAATTACAAACCCGTGCGCGAAAAAAAGGGCAAAGAGCTGCTGGAAAACATTTGCGATCAAAACG
GTAGCTGCAAGCTGGCTACAGTCGATGTGGGCCAGAACAACCCCGTGGCCATCGGCCTCTTCGAGCTGAA
GAAGGTGAACGGCGAGCTGACCAAGACACTGATCAGCAGACACCCAACCCCTATCGACTTCTGCAACAAG
ATCACCGCCTACCGGGAAAGATACGACAAGCTGGAAAGCTCTATTAAGCTGGACGCCATCAAGCAGCTGA
CCAGCGAGCAGAAAATCGAGGTGGACAACTACAACAACAACTTCACCCCTCAGAACACCAAGCAGATCGT
GTGCAGCAAGCTGAACATCAACCCCAACGACCTGCCTTGGGACAAGATGATCAGCGGCACACACTTCATC
TCTGAAAAGGCACAGGTGAGCAACAAGTCTGAGATCTACTTCACCTCCACCGACAAGGGCAAGACAAAGG
ACGTGATGAAGAGCGACTACAAGTGGTTTCAAGACTACAAGCCTAAGCTGTCTAAGGAAGTGCGAGACGC
CCTGTCAGATATCGAGTGGCGGCTGAGAAGAGAGAGCCTGGAATTCAACAAACTGAGCAAAAGCAGAGAG
CAGGACGCCAGACAGCTGGCCAACTGGATCAGCAGCATGTGCGATGTGATCGGCATCGAGAACCTGGTGA
AAAAGAACAACTTCTTCGGCGGCAGCGGCAAACGGGAACCTGGCTGGGATAATTTCTACAAGCCTAAGAA
GGAAAACCGGTGGTGGATCAACGCCATCCACAAGGCTCTGACTGAACTGTCCCAGAACAAGGGCAAGAGA
GTGATCTTACTGCCTGCTATGCGGACCAGCATCACCTGTCCTAAGTGTAAATACTGTGATAGCAAGAACA
GAAACGGCGAGAAGTTCAACTGCCTGAAGTGCGGCATCGAGCTGAACGCCGACATTGATGTTGCTACAGA
GAATCTGGCCACCGTGGCCATTACCGCGCAGTCCATGCCTAAGCCCACCTGCGAGAGAAGCGGCGATGCC
AAGAAACCGGTCCGCGCCAGAAAGGCCAAAGCCCCTGAGTTTCACGACAAGCTCGCTCCTAGCTACACAG
TCGTGCTGAGAGAGGCCGTGAAAAGGCCGGCGGCCACGAAAAAGGCCGGCCAGGCAAAAAAGAAAAAGGG
ATCCGCTAGCGGCAGCGGCGCCACCAACTTCAGCCTGCTGAAGCAGGCCGGCGACGTGGAGGAGAACCCC
GGCCCCATGACCGAGTACAAGCCCACGGTGCGCCTCGCCACCCGCGACGACGTCCCCAGGGCCGTACGCA
CCCTCGCCGCCGCGTTCGCCGACTACCCCGCCACGCGCCACACCGTCGATCCGGACCGCCACATCGAGCG
GGTCACCGAGCTGCAAGAACTCTTCCTCACGCGCGTCGGGCTCGACATCGGCAAGGTGTGGGTCGCGGAC
GACGGCGCCGCGGTGGCGGTCTGGACCACGCCGGAGAGCGTCGAAGCGGGGGCGGTGTTCGCCGAGATCG
GCCCGCGCATGGCCGAGTTGAGCGGTTCCCGGCTGGCCGCGCAGCAACAGATGGAAGGCCTCCTGGCGCC
GCACCGGCCCAAGGAGCCCGCGTGGTTCCTGGCCACCGTCGGAGTCTCGCCCGACCACCAGGGCAAGGGT
CTGGGCAGCGCCGTCGTGCTCCCCGGAGTGGAGGCGGCCGAGCGCGCCGGGGTGCCCGCCTTCCTGGAAA
CCTCCGCGCCCCGCAACCTCCCCTTCTACGAGCGGCTCGGCTTCACCGTCACCGCCGACGTCGAGGTGCC
CGAAGGACCGCGCACCTGGTGCATGACCCGCAAGCCCGGTGCCTACCCATACGATGTTCCAGATTACGCT
TACCCATACGATGTTCCAGATTACGCTTACCCATACGATGTTCCAGATTACGCTTAAGAATTCCTAGAGC
TCGCTGATCAGCCTCGACTGTGCCTTCTAGTTGCCAGCCATCTGTTGTTTGCCCCTCCCCCGTGCCTTCC
TTGACCCTGGAAGGTGCCACTCCCACTGTCCTTTCCTAATAAAATGAGGAAATTGCATCGCATTGTCTGA
GTAGGTGTCATTCTATTCTGGGGGGTGGGGTGGGGCAGGACAGCAAGGGGGAGGATTGGGAAGAGAATAG
CAGGCATGCTGGGGAGGTACCGAGGGCCTATTTCCCATGATTCCTTCATATTTGCATATACGATACAAGG
CTGTTAGAGAGATAATTGGAATTAATTTGACTGTAAACACAAAGATATTAGTACAAAATACGTGACGTAG
AAAGTAATAATTTCTTGGGTAGTTTGCAGTTTTAAAATTATGTTTTAAAATGGACTATCATATGCTTACC
GTAACTTGAAAGTATTTCGATTTCTTGGCTTTATATATCTTGTGGAAAGGACGAAACACCGCTTTCAAGA
CTAATAGATTGCTCCTTACGAGGAGACCAGTCTTCTCAGAAGACGTTTTTTTTGCGGCCGCAGGAACCCC
TAGTGATGGAGTTGGCCACTCCCTCTCTGCGCGCTCGCTCGCTCACTGAGGCCGGGCGACCAAAGGTCGC
CCGACGCCCGGGCTTTGCCCGGGCGGCCTCAGTGAGCGAGCGAGCGCGCAGCTGCCTGCAGGGGCGCCTG
ATGCGGTATTTTCTCCTTACGCATCTGTGCGGTATTTCACACCGCATA
[95 nt withheld, positions 4529-4623]
T
[46 nt withheld, positions 4625-4670]
C
[141 nt withheld, positions 4672-4812]
CCTTTGACGTTGGAGTCCACGTTCTTT
[37 nt withheld, positions 4840-4876]
ACTCTATCTCGGGCTATTCTTTTGATTTATAAGGGATTTTGCCGATTTCGGTCTATTGGTTAAAAAATGA
GCTGATTTAACAAAAATTTAACGCGAATTTTAACAAAATATTAACGTTTACAATTTTATGGTGCACTCTC
AGTACAATCTGCTCTGATGCCGCATAGTTAAGCCAGCCCCGACACCCGCCAACACCCGCTGACGCGCCCT
GACGGGCTTGTCTGCTCCCGGCATCCGCTTACAGACAAGCTGTGACCGTCTCCGGGAGCTGCATGTGTCA
GAGGTTTTCACCGTCATCACCGAAACGCGCGAGACGAAAGGGCCTCGTGATACGCCTATTTTTATAGGTT
AATGTCATGATAATAATGGTTTCTTAGACGTCAGGTGGCACTTTTCGGGGAAATGTGCGCGGAACCCCTA
TTTGTTTATTTTTCTAAATACATTCAAATATGTATCCGCTCATGAGACAATAACCCTGATAAATGCTTCA
ATAATATTGAAAAAGGAAGAGTATGAGTATTCAACATTTCCGTGTCGCCCTTATTCCCTTTTTTGCGGCA
TTTTGCCTTCCTGTTTTTGCTCACCCAGAAACGCTGGTGAAAGTAAAAGATGCTGAAGATCAGTTGGGTG
CACGAGTGGGTTACATCGAACTGGATCTCAACAGCGGTAAGATCCTTGAGAGTTTTCGCCCCGAAGAACG
TTTTCCAATGATGAGCACTTTTAAAGTTCTGCTATGTGGCGCGGTATTATCCCGTATTGACGCCGGGCAA
GAGCAACTCGGTCGCCGCATACACTATTCTCAGAATGACTTGGTTGAGTACTCACCAGTCACAGAAAAGC
ATCTTACGGATGGCATGACAGTAAGAGAATTATGCAGTGCTGCCATAACCATGAGTGATAACACTGCGGC
CAACTTACTTCTGACAACGATCGGAGGACCGAAGGAGCTAACCGCTTTTTTGCACAACATGGGGGATCAT
GTAACTCGCCTTGATCGTTGGGAACCGGAGCTGAATGAAGCCATACCAAACGACGAGCGTGACACCACGA
TGCCTGTAGCAATGGCAACAACGTTGCGCAAACTATTAACTGGCGAACTACTTACTCTAGCTTCCCGGCA
ACAATTAATAGACTGGATGGAGGCGGATAAAGTTGCAGGACCACTTCTGCGCTCGGCCCTTCCGGCTGGC
TGGTTTATTGCTGATAAATCTGGAGCCGGTGAGCGTGGAAGCCGCGGTATCATTGCAGCACTGGGGCCAG
ATGGTAAGCCCTCCCGTATCGTAGTTATCTACACGACGGGGAGTCAGGCAACTATGGATGAACGAAATAG
ACAGATCGCTGAGATAGGTGCCTCACTGATTAAGCATTGGTAACTGTCAGACCAAGTTTACTCATATATA
CTTTAGATTGATTTAAAACTTCATTTTTAATTTAAAAGGATCTAGGTGAAGATCCTTTTTGATAATCTCA
TGACCAAAATCCCTTAACGTGAGTTTTCGTTCCACTGAGCGTCAGACCCCGTAGAAAAGATCAAAGGATC
TTCTTGAGATCCTTTTTTTCTGCGCGTAATCTGCTGCTTGCAAACAAAAAAACCACCGCTACCAGCGGTG
GTTTGTTTGCCGGATCAAGAGCTACCAACTCTTTTTCCGAAGGTAACTGGCTTCAGCAGAGCGCAGATAC
CAAATACTGTTCTTCTAGTGTAGCCGTAGTTAGGCCACCACTTCAAGAACTCTGTAGCACCGCCTACATA
CCTCGCTCTGCTAATCCTGTTACCAGTGGCTGCTGCCAGTGGCGATAAGTCGTGTCTTACCGGGTTGGAC
TCAAGACGATAGTTACCGGATAAGGCGCAGCGGTCGGGCTGAACGGGGGGTTCGTGCACACAGCCCAGCT
TGGAGCGAACGACCTACACCGAACTGAGATACCTACAGCGTGAGCTATGAGAAAGCGCCACGCTTCCCGA
AGGGAGAAAGGCGGACAGGTATCCGGTAAGCGGCAGGGTCGGAACAGGAGAGCGCACGAGGGAGCTTCCA
GGGGGAAACGCCTGGTATCTTTATAGTCCTGTCGGGTTTCGCCACCTCTGACTTGAGCGTCGATTTTTGT
GATGCTCGTCAGGGGGGCGGAGCCTATGGAAAAACGCCAGCAACGCGGCCTTTTTACGGTTCCTGGCCTT
TTGCTGGCCTTTTGCTCACATGT
